Addgene plasmid #58195: PDHA1-N-10
Purpose: Localization: Mitochondria, Excitation: N/A, Emission: N/A
Depositing lab: Michael Davidson. Depositing organization: Florida State University, Tallahassee.
Backbone
  Vector backbone: pSNAPf-N1
  Vector type: Mammalian Expression
  Selectable markers: Neomycin (select with G418)
Growth in bacteria
  Bacterial resistance: Kanamycin, 50 μg/mL
  Growth temperature: 37°C
  Growth strain: DH5alpha
  Copy number: High Copy
Gene/Insert
  Gene/Insert name: PDHA1 (alt name: NM_000284)
  Species: H. sapiens (human)
  Entrez Gene: PDHA1 (a.k.a. E1alpha, PDHA, PDHAD, PDHCE1A, PHE1A)
  Promoter: CMV
  Tag / fusion protein: SNAP tag (C terminal on backbone)
  Cloning method: Unknown
  Sequencing primers: 5′ CMV-F; 3′ SV40pA-R
Terms and licenses: Academic/Nonprofit Terms; Industry Terms
Depositor comments: With SNAP tag.
How to cite: PDHA1-N-10 was a gift from Michael Davidson (Addgene plasmid # 58195 ; http://n2t.net/addgene:58195 ; RRID:Addgene_58195)
