[The description below was written by a language model from this plasmid's Addgene catalogue record.]
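Description:
PDHA1-N-10 is a mammalian expression plasmid built on the pSNAPf-N1 backbone, an N1-style vector in which the gene of interest is placed upstream of, and in frame with, a SNAP tag. It is maintained in E. coli as a high-copy plasmid under kanamycin selection. For mammalian cells it carries a neomycin resistance marker, so stable transfectants can be selected with G418. No feature table accompanies the catalogue entry, so the origin of replication and the exact arrangement of the resistance cassette are not stated. The cloning method is recorded as unknown.

The insert is human PDHA1 (reference transcript NM_000284), which encodes the E1 alpha subunit of the pyruvate dehydrogenase complex, a mitochondrial matrix enzyme. Expression is driven by the CMV promoter, which gives strong constitutive transcription in most mammalian cell lines. The listing of an SV40 polyA reverse sequencing primer suggests that an SV40 polyadenylation signal lies downstream of the fusion. The SNAP tag sits at the C terminus of PDHA1, which leaves the protein's N terminus free, the end where mitochondrial import signals typically reside. The "10" in the name may refer to a linker length, but the record does not explain it.

The SNAP tag is an engineered O6-alkylguanine-DNA alkyltransferase that reacts covalently with benzylguanine-conjugated substrates. It has no intrinsic fluorescence, which is why excitation and emission are listed as not applicable; the colour depends on the dye-conjugated ligand chosen. The stated purpose is mitochondrial localization, so the construct serves as a mitochondrial marker for fluorescence imaging of live or fixed cells.
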