>Addgene plasmid #58195 | PDHA1-N-10 | depositor partial sequence | sequence record 89308 | insert sequence
GCCATGGCTAGGTGACGTCAGATCCGCTAGCACCGCCACCATGAGGAAGATGCTCGCCGCCGTCTCCCGC
GTGCTGTCTGGCGCTTCTCAGAAGCCGGCAAGCAGAGTGCTGGTAGCATCCCGTAATTTTGCAAATGATG
CTACATTTGAAATTAAGAAATGTGACCTTCACCGGCTGGAAGAAGGCCCTCCTGTCACAACAGTGCTCAC
CAGGGAGGATGGGCTCAAATACTACAGGATGATGCAGACTGTACGCCGAATGGAGTTGAAAGCAGATCAG
CTGTATAAACAGAAAATTATTCGTGGTTTCTGTCACTTGTGTGATGGTCAGGAAGCTTGCTGTGTGGGCC
TGGAGGCCGGCATCAACCCCACAGACCATCTCATCACAGCCTACCGGGCTCACGGCTTTACTTTCACCCG
GGGCCTTTCCGTCCGAGAAATTCTCGCAGAGCTTACAGGACGAAAAGGAGGTTGTGCTAAAGGGAAAGGA
GGATCGATGCACATGTATGCCAAGAACTTCTACGGGGGCAATGGCATCGTGGGAGCGCAGGTGCCCCTGG
GCGCTGGGATTGCTCTAGCCTGTAAGTATAATGGAAAAGATGAGGTCTGCCTGACTTTATATGGCGATGG
TGCTGCTAACCAGGGCCAGATATTCGAAGCTTACAACATGGCAGCTTTGTGGAAATTACCTTGTATTTTC
ATCTGTGAGAATAATCGCTATGGAATGGGAACGTCTGTTGAGAGAGCGGCAGCCAGCACTGATTACTACA
AGAGAGGCGATTTCATTCCTGGGCTGAGAGTGGATGGAATGGATATCCTGTGCGTCCGAGAGGCAACAAG
GTTTGCTGCTGCCTATTGTAGATCTGGGAAGGGGCCCATCCTGATGGAGCTGCAGACTTACCGTTACCAC
GGACACAGTATGAGTGACCCTGGAGTCAGTTACCGTACACGAGAAGAATTCAGAAGTAAGAAGTAAGAGT
GACCCTATTATGCTTCTCAAGGACAGGATGGTGAACAGCAATCTTGCCAGTGTGAAGACTAAAGGAAATG
ATGTGAGTGAGAGAGATGAGATGCTGCCAGTTGCACGCGATCTGACACTTGAGAGCTGGCTACACATCTA
CTCAGCGACCACTTTGAGTCGTGATGCATCAATGATCAGTTAGTCAGTCAGTACTCGACGAATTCACGTC
GCACATGACAGAACTGCAAGTGAGGGCA
