>Addgene plasmid #58195 | PDHA1-N-10 | depositor partial sequence | sequence record 89309 | insert sequence 2
ATTTGTCTCTAAGCCTGTAGATATTATCGAAGATGAGGTCGCTGAACTATGCAGTGTGCTGCTTAACAAG
CAGAAATTTCGAAGCTACAACCATGCAGCTTGTGGACTACTGTATTTTCATCTGTGAGGAATAATCGCTA
TGATGGGACGTCTGTTGAGAGAGCGGCAGCAGCATGATACTACAAGAGGAGGCGATTTCATCCTGGGCTG
AGAGGTGGATGGAATGGATTATCCTGTGCGTCCGAGAGGCAACAAGGTTTGCTGCTGCCTATTGTAGATC
TGGGAAGGGGCCCATCTGATGGAGCTGCAGACTTACCGTTACCACGGACACAGTATGAGTGACCCTGGAG
TCAGTTACCGTACACGAGAAGAAATTCAGGAAGTAAGAAGTAAGAGTGACCCTATTATGCTTCTCAAGGA
CAGGATGGTGAACAGCAATCTTGCCAGTGTGGAAGAACTAAAGGAAATTGATGTGGAAGTGAGGAAGGAG
ATTGAGGATGCTGCCCAGTTTGCCACGGCCGATCCTGAGCCACCTTTGGAAGAGCTGGGCTACCACATCT
ACTCCAGCGACCCACCTTTTGAAGTTCGTGGTGCCAATCAGTGGATCAAGTTTAAGTCAGTCAGTAGCTC
CGGAGGGGATCCACCGGTCGCCACCATGGACAAAGACTGCGAAATGAAGCGCACCACCCTGGATAGCCCT
CTGGGCAAGCTGGAACTGTCTGGGTGCGAACAGGGCCTGCACCGTATCATCTTCCTGGGCAAAGGAACAT
CTGCCGCCGACGCCGTGGAAGTGCCTGCCCCAGCCGCCGTGCTGGGCGGACCAGAGCCACTGATGCAGGC
CACCGCCTGGCTCAACGCCTACTTTCACCAGCCTGAGGCCATCGAGGAGTTCCCTGTGCCAGCCCTGCAC
CACCCAGTGTTCCAGCAGGAGAGCTTTACCCGCCAGGTGCTGTGGAAACTGCTGAAAGTGGTGAAGTTCG
GAGAGGTCATCAGCTACAGCCACCTGGCCGCCCTGGCCGGCAATCCCGCCGCCACCGCCGCCGTGAAAAC
CGCCCTGAGCGGAAATCCCGTGCCCATTCTGATCCCCTGCCACCGGGTGGTGCAGGGCGACCTGGACGTG
GGGGGCTACGAGGGCGGGCTCGCCGTGAAAGAGTGGCTGCTGGCCCACGAGGGCCACAGACTGGGCAAGC
CTGGGCTGGGTTAAGCGGCCGCGACTCTAGATCATAATCAGCCATACCACATTGTAGAAGTTGCCT
