>Addgene plasmid #58195 | PDHA1-N-10 | addgene partial sequence | sequence record 129226 | SV40pA-R 5'-GAAATTTGTGATGCTATTGC-3'
AAACAAGTTAACAACAACAATTGCATTCATTTTATGTTTCAGGTTCAGGGGGAGGTGTGGGAGGTTTTTT
AAAGCAAGTAAAACCTCTACAAATGTGGTATGGCTGATTATGATCTAGAGTCGCGGCCGCTTAACCCAGC
CCAGGCTTGCCCAGTCTGTGGCCCTCGTGGGCCAGCAGCCACTCTTTCACGGCGAGCCCGCCCTCGTAGC
CCCCCACGTCCAGGTCGCCCTGCACCACCCGGTGGCAGGGGATCAGAATGGGCACGGGATTTCCGCTCAG
GGCGGTTTTCACGGCGGCGGTGGCGGCGGGATTGCCGGCCAGGGCGGCCAGGTGGCTGTAGCTGATGACC
TCTCCGAACTTCACCACTTTCAGCAGTTTCCACAGCACCTGGCGGGTAAAGCTCTCCTGCTGGAACACTG
GGTGGTGCAGGGCTGGCACAGGGAACTCCTCGATGGCCTCAGGCTGGTGAAAGTAGGCGTTGAGCCAGGC
GGTGGCCTGCATCAGTGGCTCTGGTCCGCCCAGCACGGCGGCTGGGGCAGGCACTTCCACGGCGTCGGCG
GCAGATGTTCCTTTGCCCAGGAAGATGATACGGTGCAGGCCCTGTTCGCACCCAGACAGTTCCAGCTTGC
CCAGAGGGCTATCCAGGGTGGTGCGCTTCATTTCGCAGTCTTTGTCCATGGTGGCGACCGGTGGATCCCC
TCCGGAGCTACTGACTGACTTAAACTTGATCCACTGATTGGCACCACGAACTTCAAAAGGTGGGTCGCTG
GAGTAGATGTGGTAGCCCAGCTCTTCCAAAGGTGGCTC
